Addgene plasmid #126990: pJUMP46-2A(sfGFP)
Purpose: (Empty Backbone) Level 2 vector. sfGFP reporter. Origin p15A (medium copy number)
Depositing lab: Chris French. Depositing organization: University of Edinburgh. Publication: Joint universal modular plasmids (JUMP): a flexible vector platform for synthetic biology. Valenzuela-Ortega M, French C. Synth Biol (Oxf). 2021 Feb 2;6(1):ysab003. doi: 10.1093/synbio/ysab003. eCollection 2021. PubMed 33623824.
Backbone
  Vector backbone: pJUMP46-2A
  Backbone manufacturer: Backbone derived from SEVA.
  Vector type: Bacterial Expression, Synthetic Biology
Growth in bacteria
  Bacterial resistance: Spectinomycin, 50 μg/mL
  Growth temperature: 37°C
  Growth strain: JM109
  Copy number: Low Copy
Gene/Insert
  Gene/Insert name: None
  Mutation: None
Terms and licenses: Academic/Nonprofit Terms; Industry Terms: Not Available to Industry
Depositor comments: Please visit https://www.biorxiv.org/content/10.1101/799585v1 for bioRxiv preprint.
How to cite: pJUMP46-2A(sfGFP) was a gift from Chris French (Addgene plasmid # 126990 ; http://n2t.net/addgene:126990 ; RRID:Addgene_126990)
