[The description below was written by a language model from this plasmid's Addgene catalogue record and pLannotate feature annotations shown in this document.]
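Description:
pJUMP46-2A(sfGFP) is an empty Level 2 backbone from the Joint Universal Modular Plasmids (JUMP) platform, a set of SEVA-derived bacterial vectors for hierarchical modular assembly in synthetic biology. The sequenced plasmid is about 3.2 kb and replicates from the p15A origin, which is compatible with ColE1-type plasmids. The depositor describes it as medium copy number, although the catalogue field lists it as low copy. Selection is by spectinomycin through the aadA adenylyltransferase gene, which also confers streptomycin resistance. An incP oriT is present, which should allow the plasmid to be mobilised by conjugation when transfer functions are supplied in trans. The short annotated fragments of a gentamicin resistance gene and of an RSF origin are partial matches only and probably do not represent functional elements.

No gene of interest is recorded. The cloning position is instead occupied by a constitutive superfolder GFP cassette. This consists of a J23119-type synthetic promoter (annotated as a fragment), a strong ribosome binding site derived from phage T7 gene 10, and the sfGFP coding sequence, all flanked by BioBrick prefix and suffix sequences. The lambda t0 terminator downstream and the rrnB T1 terminator on the opposite side of the cargo region insulate it from transcription in the rest of the backbone. In vectors of this kind the fluorescent reporter usually serves as a dropout marker, so that colonies in which assembled parts have replaced sfGFP lose fluorescence. The record itself states only that the vector carries an sfGFP reporter. It does not list the Type IIS sites or overhangs that define the "2A" position, so these cannot be described here.
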