Features (pLannotate 1.2.2; 12 found; start..end, strand, type, name):
     39..60      +  misc_feature   BioBrick prefix: BioBrick prefix for parts that do not start with "ATG"
     83..107     +  promoter       J23119(SpeI) promoter (fragment): bacterial promoter (Registry of Standard Biological Parts BBa J23119) modified to end with an SpeI site
    122..142     +  RBS            RBS: efficient ribosome binding site from bacteriophage T7 gene 10 (Olins and Rangwala, 1989)
    159..869     +  CDS            superfolder GFP: GFP variant that folds robustly even when fused to poorly folded proteins (Pédelacq et al., 2006)
    922..942     +  misc_feature   BioBrick suffix: universal suffix for all parts
    976..1070    +  terminator     lambda t0 terminator: transcription terminator from phage lambda
   1243..1299    +  CDS            GmR (fragment): gentamycin acetyltransferase; aacC1; confers resistance to gentamycin
   1306..2094    +  CDS            aadA: S3AD_ECOLX - Experimental evidence at protein level: Swiss-Prot protein existence level 1. Mediates bacterial resistance to the antibiotics streptomycin and spectinomycin. From Escherichia coli.
   2243..2351    +  oriT           oriT: incP origin of transfer
   2398..2943    +  rep_origin     p15A ori: Plasmids containing the medium-copy-number p15A origin of replication can be propagated in E. coli cells that contain a second plasmid with the ColE1 origin.
   3031..3086    +  rep_origin     RSF ori (fragment): Plasmids containing the RSF 1030 origin of replication can be propagated in E. coli cells that contain additional plasmids with compatible origins.
   3121..3207    -  terminator     rrnB T1 terminator: Escherichia coli rrnB; transcription terminator T1 from the E. coli rrnB gene
>Addgene plasmid #126990 | pJUMP46-2A(sfGFP) | addgene full sequence | sequence record 248529 | Addgene NGS Result
TTAATTAAGGAGTTTTGCAGGTGCACCTGCTTTTCGCTGAATTCGCGGCCGCTTCTAGAGGGTCTCTGGA
GTGAGACGGGAGTTGACGGCTAGCTCAGTCCTAGGTACAGTGCTAGCGTACTTGTTTAACTTTAAGAAGG
AGATATACAATGGTAGCCCGTAAAGGCGAAGAGCTGTTCACTGGTGTCGTCCCTATTCTGGTGGAACTGG
ATGGTGATGTCAACGGTCATAAGTTTTCCGTGCGTGGCGAGGGTGAAGGTGACGCAACTAATGGTAAACT
GACGCTGAAGTTCATCTGTACTACTGGTAAACTGCCGGTACCTTGGCCGACTCTGGTAACGACGCTGACT
TATGGTGTTCAGTGCTTTGCTCGTTATCCGGACCATATGAAGCAGCATGACTTCTTCAAGTCCGCCATGC
CGGAAGGCTATGTGCAGGAACGCACGATTTCCTTTAAGGATGACGGCACGTACAAAACGCGTGCGGAAGT
GAAATTTGAAGGCGATACCCTGGTAAACCGCATTGAGCTGAAAGGCATTGACTTTAAAGAAGATGGCAAT
ATCCTGGGCCATAAGCTGGAATACAATTTTAACAGCCACAATGTTTACATCACCGCCGATAAACAAAAAA
ATGGCATTAAAGCGAATTTTAAAATTCGCCACAACGTGGAGGATGGCAGCGTGCAGCTGGCTGATCACTA
CCAGCAAAACACTCCAATCGGTGATGGTCCTGTTCTGCTGCCAGACAATCACTATCTGAGCACGCAAAGC
GTTCTGTCTAAAGATCCGAACGAGAAACGCGATCATATGGTTCTGCTGGAGTTCGTAACCGCAGCGGGCA
TCACGCATGGTATGGATGAACTGTACAAAGGTTCGTAACTTCTGACTGAGTTGCACGCTCGTCTCTCGCT
AATGTGAGACCTACTAGTAGCGGCCGCTGCAGGGAGTTGTCTTCGAAGACTTCGCTCTAGTCTTGGACTC
CTGTTGATAGATCCAGTAATGACCTCAGAACTCCATCTGGATTTGTTCAGAACGCTCGGTTGCCGCCGGG
CGTTTTTTATTGGTGAGAATCCAGGGGTCCCCAATAATTACGATTTACGTATTTAAATGAACCTTGACCG
AACGCAGCGGTGGTAACGGCGCAGTGGCGGTTTTCATGGCTTGTTATGACTGTTTTTTTGGGGTACAGTC
TATGCCTCGGGCATCCAAGCAGCAAGCGCGTTACGCCGTGGGTCGATGTTTGATGTTATGGAGCAGCAAC
GATGTTACGCAGCAGGGCAGTCGCCCTAAAACAAAGTTAAACATCATGAGGGAAGCGGTGATCGCCGAAG
TATCGACTCAACTATCAGAGGTAGTTGGCGTCATCGAGCGCCATCTCGAACCGACGTTGCTGGCCGTACA
TTTGTACGGCTCCGCAGTGGATGGCGGCCTGAAGCCACACAGTGATATTGATTTGCTGGTTACGGTGACC
GTAAGGCTTGATGAAACAACGCGGCGAGCTTTGATCAACGACCTTTTGGAAACTTCGGCTTCCCCTGGAG
AGAGCGAGATTCTCCGCGCTGTAGAAGTCACCATTGTTGTGCACGACGACATCATTCCGTGGCGTTATCC
AGCTAAGCGCGAACTGCAATTTGGAGAATGGCAGCGCAATGACATTCTTGCAGGTATCTTCGAGCCAGCC
ACGATCGACATTGATCTGGCTATCTTGCTGACAAAAGCAAGAGAACATAGCGTTGCCTTGGTAGGTCCAG
CGGCGGAGGAACTCTTTGATCCGGTTCCTGAACAGGATCTATTTGAGGCGCTAAATGAAACCTTAACGCT
ATGGAACTCGCCGCCCGACTGGGCTGGTGATGAGCGAAATGTAGTGCTTACGTTGTCCCGCATTTGGTAC
AGCGCAGTAACCGGCAAAATCGCGCCGAAGGATGTCGCTGCCGACTGGGCAATGGAGCGCCTGCCGGCCC
AGTATCAGCCCGTCATACTTGAAGCTAGACAGGCTTATCTTGGACAAGAAGAAGATCGCTTGGCCTCGCG
CGCAGATCAGTTGGAAGAATTTGTCCACTACGTGAAAGGCGAGATCACCAAGGTAGTCGGCAAATAAGAC
AATTGTCCTTTTCCGCTGCATAACCCTGCTTCGGGGTCATTATAGCGATTTTTTCGGTATATCCATCCTT
TTTCGCACGATATACAGGATTTTGCCAAAGGGTTCGTGTAGACTTTCCTTGGTGTATCCAACGGCGTCAG
CCGGGCAGGATAGGTGAAGTAGGCCCACCCGCGAGCGGGTGTTCCTTCTTCACTGTCCCTTATTCGCACC
TGGCGGTGCTCAACGGGAATCCTGCTCTGCGAGGCTGGCCGTAGGCCGGCCCTAGAAATATTTTATCTGA
TTAATAAGATGATCTTCTTGAGATCGTTTTGGTCTGCGCGTAATCTCTTGCTCTGAAAACGAAAAAACCG
CCTTGCAGGGCGGTTTTTCGAAGGTTCTCTGAGCTACCAACTCTTTGAACCGAGGTAACTGGCTTGGAGG
AGCGCAGTCACCAAAACTTGTCCTTTCAGTTTAGCCTTAACCGGCGCATGACTTCAAGACTAACTCCTCT
AAATCAATTACCAGTGGCTGCTGCCAGTGGTGCTTTTGCATGTCTTTCCGGGTTGGACTCAAGACGATAG
TTACCGGATAAGGCGCAGCGGTCGGACTGAACGGGGGGTTCGTGCATACAGTCCAGCTTGGAGCGAACTG
CCTACCCGGAACTGAGTGTCAGGCGTGGAATGAGACAAACGCGGCCATAACAGCGGAATGACACCGGTAA
ACCGAAAGGCAGGAACAGGAGAGCGCACGAGGGAGCCGCCAGGGGGAAACGCCTGGTATCTTTATAGTCC
TGTCGGGTTTCGCCACCACTGATTTGAGCGTCAGATTTCGTGATGCTTGTCAGGGGGGCGGAGCCTATGG
AAAAACGGCTTTGCCGCGGCCCTCTCACTTCCCTGTTAAGTATCTTCCTGGCATCTTCCAGGAAATCTCC
GCCCCGTTCGTAAGCCATTTCCGCTCGCCGCAGTCGAACGACCGAGCGTAGCGAGTCAGTGAGCGAGGAA
GCGGAATATATCCGGCGCGCCCAGCTGTCTAGGGCGGCGGATTTGTCCTACTCAGGAGAGCGTTCACCGA
CAAACAACAGATAAAACGAAAGGCCCAGTCTTTCGACTGAGCCTTTCGTTTTATTTGATGCCT
